Addgene plasmid #143589: TFORF2386
Purpose: Lentiviral vector for overexpressing transcription factor ORFs with unique 24-bp barcodes. Barcodes facilitate identification of transcription factors in pooled screens.
Depositing lab: Feng Zhang. Depositing organization: Broad Institute. Publication: A transcription factor atlas of directed differentiation. Joung J, Ma S, Tay T, Geiger-Schuller KR, Kirchgatterer PC, Verdine VK, Guo B, Arias-Garcia MA, Allen WE, Singh A, Kuksenko O, Abudayyeh OO, Gootenberg JS, Fu Z, Macrae RK, Buenrostro JD, Regev A, Zhang F. Cell. 2023 Jan 5;186(1):209-229.e26. doi: 10.1016/j.cell.2022.11.026. PubMed 36608654.
Backbone
  Vector backbone: pLX_TRC317
  Backbone manufacturer: Broad Institute Genetic Perturbation Platform
  Backbone size w/o insert (bp): 8264
  Vector type: Mammalian Expression, Lentiviral
  Selectable markers: Puromycin
Growth in bacteria
  Bacterial resistance: Ampicillin, 100 μg/mL
  Growth temperature: 37°C
  Growth strain: NEB Stable
  Copy number: High Copy
Gene/Insert
  Gene/Insert name: MBD2
  Species: H. sapiens (human)
  Insert size (bp): 1010
  Entrez Gene: MBD2 (a.k.a. DMTase, NY-CO-41)
  Promoter: EF1a
  Cloning method: Unknown
  Sequencing primers: 5′ GGGTGGAGACTGAAGTTAGGCCAG; 3′ CACATAGCGTAAAAGGAGCAACATAG
Terms and licenses: Academic/Nonprofit Terms; Industry Terms: Not Available to Industry
Depositor comments: NM_015832,ENST00000583046 . The transcription factor ORF portion of this plasmid was synthesized by Genewiz. Please test multiple small colonies in case of plasmid recombination. To make this collection available in a timely manner, a portion of this collection was not fully sequenced by Addgene. If an Addgene verified full plasmid sequence is not available, please contact us prior to placing an order to request the full sequence.
How to cite: TFORF2386 was a gift from Feng Zhang (Addgene plasmid # 143589 ; http://n2t.net/addgene:143589 ; RRID:Addgene_143589)
