[The description below was written by a language model from this plasmid's Addgene catalogue record and pLannotate feature annotations shown in this document.]
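Description:
TFORF2386 is a third-generation-style, self-inactivating lentiviral expression plasmid built on the pLX_TRC317 backbone. It carries the human MBD2 open reading frame as one member of a barcoded transcription factor ORF collection. In bacteria it replicates from a high-copy ColE1/pUC-type origin and is selected with ampicillin through the bla gene. An f1 origin and remnants of a lac/lacZα cloning region, flanked by T7 and T3 promoters, are also present in the backbone. The depositor warns that the plasmid can recombine, as lentiviral plasmids with repeated LTRs sometimes do.

The viral genome is transcribed from an RSV promoter fused to a truncated HIV-1 5' LTR. It contains the Ψ packaging signal with a partial gag sequence, the RRE for Rev-dependent nuclear export, a cPPT/CTS element, a WPRE to boost transcript expression, and a ΔU3 3' LTR followed by an SV40 polyadenylation signal. Two expression units sit within this genome. An SV40 early promoter/origin segment lies upstream of the puromycin N-acetyltransferase gene, which allows selection of transduced mammalian cells. Downstream, the EF-1α promoter drives MBD2, a methyl-CpG-binding protein that recruits histone deacetylases and acts as a transcriptional repressor. The annotation matches only about 700 bp to the MBD2 reference protein, whereas the stated insert is about 1 kb. This may reflect the alternative transcript isoform cited in the depositor comments.

The stated purpose includes a unique 24-bp barcode for each ORF, but the feature table does not annotate it. The barcode allows the overexpressed factor to be identified by sequencing in pooled overexpression screens, such as those for directed differentiation.
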