Features (pLannotate 1.2.2; 31 found; start..end, strand, type, name):
      5..231     +  promoter       RSV promoter: Rous sarcoma virus enhancer/promoter
    232..412     +  LTR            5' LTR (truncated): truncated 5' long terminal repeat (LTR) from HIV-1
    459..584     +  misc_feature   HIV-1 Ψ: packaging signal of human immunodeficiency virus type 1
    568..931     +  CDS            HIV-1 gag (fragment): gag protein from human immunodeficiency virus 1; gag
   1077..1310    +  misc_feature   RRE: The Rev response element (RRE) of HIV-1 allows for Rev-dependent mRNA export from the nucleus to the cytoplasm.
   1687..1713    +  CDS            Rev (fragment): human immunodeficiency virus 1 (HIV-1) Rev protein; rev; enhances nuclear export of unspliced and incompletely spliced viral mRNAs
   1720..1743    +  promoter       SV40 promoter (fragment): SV40 early promoter
   1744..1815    +  promoter       SV40 promoter (fragment): SV40 enhancer and early promoter
   1839..1974    +  rep_origin     SV40 ori: SV40 origin of replication
   2020..2616    +  CDS            PuroR (fragment): puromycin N-acetyltransferase; pac from Streptomyces; confers resistance to puromycin
   2665..2782    +  misc_feature   cPPT/CTS: central polypurine tract and central termination sequence of HIV-1
   2847..2913    +  CDS            small t antigen (fragment): SV40 (simian virus 40) small t antigen
   2920..4098    +  promoter       EF-1α promoter: strong constitutive promoter for human elongation factor EF-1α
   4115..4816    +  CDS            MBD2 (fragment): MBD2_HUMAN - Experimental evidence at protein level: Swiss-Prot protein existence level 1. Binds CpG islands in promoters where the DNA is methylated at position 5 of cytosine within CpG dinucleotides. Binds hemimethylated DNA as well. Recruits histone deacetylases and DNA methyltransferases. Acts as transcriptional repressor and plays a role in gene silencing. Functions as a scaffold protein, targeting GATAD2A and GATAD2B to chromatin to promote repression. May enhance the activation of some unmethylated cAMP-responsive promoters. From Homo sapiens (Human).
   5036..5089    +  promoter       U6 promoter (fragment): RNA polymerase III promoter for human U6 snRNA
   5131..5719    +  misc_feature   WPRE: woodchuck hepatitis virus posttranscriptional regulatory element
   5770..5789    +  misc_feature   cPPT/CTS (fragment): central polypurine tract and central termination sequence of HIV-1
   5791..6024    +  LTR            3' LTR (ΔU3): self-inactivating 3' long terminal repeat (LTR) from HIV-1
   6102..6223    +  polyA_signal   SV40 poly(A) signal: SV40 polyadenylation signal
   6263..6398    +  rep_origin     SV40 ori: SV40 origin of replication
   6419..6437    -  promoter       T7 promoter: promoter for bacteriophage T7 RNA polymerase
   6445..6600    +  CDS            lacZα (fragment): LacZα fragment of β-galactosidase; lacZ fragment
   6605..7033    +  rep_origin     f1 ori (sequence partly withheld): f1 bacteriophage origin of replication; arrow indicates direction of (+) strand synthesis
   7086..7190    +  promoter       AmpR promoter: bla
   7191..8051    +  CDS            AmpR: β-lactamase; bla; confers resistance to ampicillin, carbenicillin, and related antibiotics
   8222..8810    +  rep_origin     ori: high-copy-number ColE1/pMB1/pBR322/pUC origin of replication
   8993..9085    +  CDS            lacI (fragment): lac repressor; lacI; The lac repressor binds to the lac operator to inhibit transcription in E. coli. This inhibition can be relieved by adding lactose or isopropyl-β-D-thiogalactopyranoside (IPTG).
   9098..9119    +  protein_bind   CAP binding site: CAP binding activates transcription in the presence of cAMP. E. coli catabolite activator protein
   9134..9164    +  promoter       lac promoter: promoter for the E. coli lac operon
   9172..9188    +  protein_bind   lac operator: The lac repressor binds to the lac operator to inhibit transcription in E. coli. This inhibition can be relieved by adding lactose or isopropyl-β-D-thiogalactopyranoside (IPTG). lac repressor encoded by lacI
   9233..9251    +  promoter       T3 promoter: promoter for bacteriophage T3 RNA polymerase
>Addgene plasmid #143589 | TFORF2386 | addgene full sequence | sequence record 391946 | Addgene NGS Result
TTAATGTAGTCTTATGCAATACTCTTGTAGTCTTGCAACATGGTAACGATGAGTTAGCAACATGCCTTAC
AAGGAGAGAAAAAGCACCGTGCATGCCGATTGGTGGAAGTAAGGTGGTACGATCGTGCCTTATTAGGAAG
GCAACAGACGGGTCTGACATGGATTGGACGAACCACTGAATTGCCGCATTGCAGAGATATTGTATTTAAG
TGCCTAGCTCGATACATAAACGGGTCTCTCTGGTTAGACCAGATCTGAGCCTGGGAGCTCTCTGGCTAAC
TAGGGAACCCACTGCTTAAGCCTCAATAAAGCTTGCCTTGAGTGCTTCAAGTAGTGTGTGCCCGTCTGTT
GTGTGACTCTGGTAACTAGAGATCCCTCAGACCCTTTTAGTCAGTGTGGAAAATCTCTAGCAGTGGCGCC
CGAACAGGGACTTGAAAGCGAAAGGGAAACCAGAGGAGCTCTCTCGACGCAGGACTCGGCTTGCTGAAGC
GCGCACGGCAAGAGGCGAGGGGCGGCGACTGGTGAGTACGCCAAAAATTTTGACTAGCGGAGGCTAGAAG
GAGAGAGATGGGTGCGAGAGCGTCAGTATTAAGCGGGGGAGAATTAGATCGCGATGGGAAAAAATTCGGT
TAAGGCCAGGGGGAAAGAAAAAATATAAATTAAAACATATAGTATGGGCAAGCAGGGAGCTAGAACGATT
CGCAGTTAATCCTGGCCTGTTAGAAACATCAGAAGGCTGTAGACAAATACTGGGACAGCTACAACCATCC
CTTCAGACAGGATCAGAAGAACTTAGATCATTATATAATACAGTAGCAACCCTCTATTGTGTGCATCAAA
GGATAGAGATAAAAGACACCAAGGAAGCTTTAGACAAGATAGAGGAAGAGCAAAACAAAAGTAAGACCAC
CGCACAGCAAGCGGCCGCTGATCTTCAGACCTGGAGGAGGAGATATGAGGGACAATTGGAGAAGTGAATT
ATATAAATATAAAGTAGTAAAAATTGAACCATTAGGAGTAGCACCCACCAAGGCAAAGAGAAGAGTGGTG
CAGAGAGAAAAAAGAGCAGTGGGAATAGGAGCTTTGTTCCTTGGGTTCTTGGGAGCAGCAGGAAGCACTA
TGGGCGCAGCGTCAATGACGCTGACGGTACAGGCCAGACAATTATTGTCTGGTATAGTGCAGCAGCAGAA
CAATTTGCTGAGGGCTATTGAGGCGCAACAGCATCTGTTGCAACTCACAGTCTGGGGCATCAAGCAGCTC
CAGGCAAGAATCCTGGCTGTGGAAAGATACCTAAAGGATCAACAGCTCCTGGGGATTTGGGGTTGCTCTG
GAAAACTCATTTGCACCACTGCTGTGCCTTGGAATGCTAGTTGGAGTAATAAATCTCTGGAACAGATTTG
GAATCACACGACCTGGATGGAGTGGGACAGAGAAATTAACAATTACACAAGCTTAATACACTCCTTAATT
GAAGAATCGCAAAACCAGCAAGAAAAGAATGAACAAGAATTATTGGAATTAGATAAATGGGCAAGTTTGT
GGAATTGGTTTAACATAACAAATTGGCTGTGGTATATAAAATTATTCATAATGATAGTAGGAGGCTTGGT
AGGTTTAAGAATAGTTTTTGCTGTACTTTCTATAGTGAATAGAGTTAGGCAGGGATATTCACCATTATCG
TTTCAGACCCACCTCCCAACCCCGAGGGGACCCATGCATTGCATCTCAATTAGTCAGCAACCAGGTGTGG
AAAGTCCCCAGGCTCCCCAGCAGGCAGAAGTATGCAAAGCATGCGTCTCAATTAGTCAGCAACCATAGTC
CCGCCCCTAACTCCGCCCATCCCGCCCCTAACTCCGCCCAGTTCCGCCCATTCTCCGCCCCATGGCTGAC
TAATTTTTTTTATTTATGCAGAGGCCGAGGCCGCCTCGGCCTCTGAGCTATTCCAGAAGTAGTGAGGAGG
CTTTTTTGGAGGCCTAGGCTTTTGCAAAAAGCTTTCTAGAGGTACCACCGGAGCTTACCATGACCGAGTA
CAAGCCCACGGTGCGCCTCGCCACCCGCGACGACGTCCCCAGGGCCGTACGCACCCTCGCCGCCGCGTTC
GCCGACTACCCCGCCACGCGCCACACCGTCGATCCGGACCGCCACATCGAGCGGGTCACCGAGCTGCAAG
AACTCTTCCTCACGCGCGTCGGGCTCGACATCGGCAAGGTGTGGGTCGCGGACGACGGCGCCGCCGTGGC
GGTCTGGACCACGCCGGAGAGCGTCGAAGCGGGGGCGGTGTTCGCCGAGATCGGCCCGCGCATGGCCGAG
TTGAGCGGTTCCCGGCTGGCCGCGCAGCAACAGATGGAAGGCCTCCTGGCGCCGCACCGGCCCAAGGAGC
CCGCGTGGTTCCTGGCCACCGTCGGCGTCTCGCCCGACCACCAGGGCAAGGGTCTGGGCAGCGCCGTCGT
GCTCCCCGGAGTGGAGGCGGCCGAGCGCGCCGGGGTGCCCGCCTTCCTGGAGACCTCCGCGCCCCGCAAC
CTCCCCTTCTACGAGCGGCTCGGCTTCACCGTCACCGCCGACGTCGAGGTGCCCGAAGGACCGCGCACCT
GGTGCATGACCCGCAAGCCCGGTGCCAGTTAACGAATTCTAGATCTTGAGACAAATGGCAGTATTCATCC
ACAATTTTAAAAGAAAAGGGGGGATTGGGGGGTACAGTGCAGGGGAAAGAATAGTAGACATAATAGCAAC
AGACATACAAACTAAAGAATTACAAAAACAAATTACAAAAATTCAAAATTTTCGGGTTTATTACAGGGAC
AGCAGAGATCCACTTTGGCGCCGGCTCGAGGCCTGCAGGTGCAAAGATGGATAAAGTTTTAAACAGAGAG
GAATCTTTGCAGCTAATGGACCTTCTAGGTCTTGAAAGGAGTGGGAATTGGCTCCGGTGCCCGTCAGTGG
GCAGAGCGCACATCGCCCACAGTCCCCGAGAAGTTGGGGGGAGGGGTCGGCAATTGAACCGGTGCCTAGA
GAAGGTGGCGCGGGGTAAACTGGGAAAGTGATGTCGTGTACTGGCTCCGCCTTTTTCCCGAGGGTGGGGG
AGAACCGTATATAAGTGCAGTAGTCGCCGTGAACGTTCTTTTTCGCAACGGGTTTGCCGCCAGAACACAG
GTAAGTGCCGTGTGTGGTTCCCGCGGGCCTGGCCTCTTTACGGGTTATGGCCCTTGCGTGCCTTGAATTA
CTTCCACCTGGCTGCAGTACGTGATTCTTGATCCCGAGCTTCGGGTTGGAAGTGGGTGGGAGAGTTCGAG
GCCTTGCGCTTAAGGAGCCCCTTCGCCTCGTGCTTGAGTTGAGGCCTGGCCTGGGCGCTGGGGCCGCCGC
GTGCGAATCTGGTGGCACCTTCGCGCCTGTCTCGCTGCTTTCGATAAGTCTCTAGCCATTTAAAATTTTT
GATGACCTGCTGCGACGCTTTTTTTCTGGCAAGATAGTCTTGTAAATGCGGGCCAAGATCTGCACACTGG
TATTTCGGTTTTTGGGGCCGCGGGCGGCGACGGGGCCCGTGCGTCCCAGCGCACATGTTCGGCGAGGCGG
GGCCTGCGAGCGCGGCCACCGAGAATCGGACGGGGGTAGTCTCAAGCTGGCCGGCCTGCTCTGGTGCCTG
GCCTCGCGCCGCCGTGTATCGCCCCGCCCTGGGCGGCAAGGCTGGCCCGGTCGGCACCAGTTGCGTGAGC
GGAAAGATGGCCGCTTCCCGGCCCTGCTGCAGGGAGCTCAAAATGGAGGACGCGGCGCTCGGGAGAGCGG
GCGGGTGAGTCACCCACACAAAGGAAAAGGGCCTTTCCGTCCTCAGCCGTCGCTTCATGTGACTCCACGG
AGTACCGGGCGCCGTCCAGGCACCTCGATTAGTTCTCGAGCTTTTGGAGTACGTCGTCTTTAGGTTGGGG
GGAGGGGTTTTATGCGATGGAGTTTCCCCACACTGAGTGGGTGGAGACTGAAGTTAGGCCAGCTTGGCAC
TTGATGTAATTCTCCTTGGAATTTGCCCTTTTTGAGTTTGGATCTTGGTTCATTCTCAAGCCTCAGACAG
TGGTTCAAAGTTTTTTTCTTCCATTTCAGGTGTCGTGAGGCTAGCACCGCCACCATGCGCGCGCACCCGG
GGGGAGGCCGCTGCTGCCCGGAGCAGGAGGAGGGGGAGAGTGCGGCGGGCGGCAGCGGCGCTGGCGGCGA
CTCCGCCATAGAGCAGGGGGGCCAGGGCAGCGCGCTCGCCCCGTCCCCGGTGAGCGGCGTGCGCAGGGAA
GGCGCTCGGGGCGGCGGCCGTGGCCGGGGGCGGTGGAAGCAGGCGGGCCGGGGCGGCGGCGTCTGTGGCC
GTGGCCGGGGCCGGGGCCGTGGCCGGGGACGGGGACGGGGCCGGGGCCGGGGCCGCGGCCGTCCCCCGAG
TGGCGGCAGCGGCCTTGGCGGCGACGGCGGCGGCTGCGGCGGCGGCGGCAGCGGTGGCGGCGGCGCCCCC
CGGCGGGAGCCGGTCCCTTTCCCGTCGGGGAGCGCGGGGCCGGGGCCCAGGGGACCCCGGGCCACGGAGA
GCGGGAAGAGGATGGATTGCCCGGCCCTCCCCCCCGGATGGAAGAAGGAGGAAGTGATCCGAAAATCTGG
GCTAAGTGCTGGCAAGAGCGATGTCTACTACTTCAGTCCAAGTGGTAAGAAGTTCAGAAGCAAGCCTCAG
TTGGCAAGGTACCTGGGAAATACTGTTGATCTCAGCAGTTTTGACTTCAGAACTGGAAAGATGATGCCTA
GTAAATTACAGAAGAACAAACAGAGACTGCGAAACGATCCTCTCAATCAAAATAAGCTGCGCTGGAACAC
TCATCGTCCTGCACCATGGCATGCGCTTTCAAGACTCTGCTTGCTCATACGCTGTTTGCTCTGCTTGGAA
TGTGCTTACCCCCTTCCCCTTCATCTGGTGAACTCCTACTCATCCAAGACCCAGCTTCATTGTCTCCATC
TCTGGGAAGCCTGCCCTGCATACTCCAGGCAGAACCAATCCTTTCCTCCATAGTAATGAACTAGTCCGTA
ACTTGAAAGTATTTCGATTTCTTGGCTTTATATATCTTGTGGAAAGGACGACTTTCTGTTACCACCAAAC
AAACGACGCGTTAAGTCGACAATCAACCTCTGGATTACAAAATTTGTGAAAGATTGACTGGTATTCTTAA
CTATGTTGCTCCTTTTACGCTATGTGGATACGCTGCTTTAATGCCTTTGTATCATGCTATTGCTTCCCGT
ATGGCTTTCATTTTCTCCTCCTTGTATAAATCCTGGTTGCTGTCTCTTTATGAGGAGTTGTGGCCCGTTG
TCAGGCAACGTGGCGTGGTGTGCACTGTGTTTGCTGACGCAACCCCCACTGGTTGGGGCATTGCCACCAC
CTGTCAGCTCCTTTCCGGGACTTTCGCTTTCCCCCTCCCTATTGCCACGGCGGAACTCATCGCCGCCTGC
CTTGCCCGCTGCTGGACAGGGGCTCGGCTGTTGGGCACTGACAATTCCGTGGTGTTGTCGGGGAAATCAT
CGTCCTTTCCTTGGCTGCTCGCCTGTGTTGCCACCTGGATTCTGCGCGGGACGTCCTTCTGCTACGTCCC
TTCGGCCCTCAATCCAGCGGACCTTCCTTCCCGCGGCCTGCTGCCGGCTCTGCGGCCTCTTCCGCGTCTT
CGCCTTCGCCCTCAGACGAGTCGGATCTCCCTTTGGGCCGCCTCCCCGCGTCGACTTTAAGACCAATGAC
TTACAAGGCAGCTGTAGATCTTAGCCACTTTTTAAAAGAAAAGGGGGGACTGGAAGGGCTAATTCACTCC
CAACGAAGACAAGATCTGCTTTTTGCTTGTACTGGGTCTCTCTGGTTAGACCAGATCTGAGCCTGGGAGC
TCTCTGGCTAACTAGGGAACCCACTGCTTAAGCCTCAATAAAGCTTGCCTTGAGTGCTTCAAGTAGTGTG
TGCCCGTCTGTTGTGTGACTCTGGTAACTAGAGATCCCTCAGACCCTTTTAGTCAGTGTGGAAAATCTCT
AGCAGTACGTATAGTAGTTCATGTCATCTTATTATTCAGTATTTATAACTTGCAAAGAAATGAATATCAG
AGAGTGAGAGGAACTTGTTTATTGCAGCTTATAATGGTTACAAATAAAGCAATAGCATCACAAATTTCAC
AAATAAAGCATTTTTTTCACTGCATTCTAGTTGTGGTTTGTCCAAACTCATCAATGTATCTTATCATGTC
TGGCTCTAGCTATCCCGCCCCTAACTCCGCCCATCCCGCCCCTAACTCCGCCCAGTTCCGCCCATTCTCC
GCCCCATGGCTGACTAATTTTTTTTATTTATGCAGAGGCCGAGGCCGCCTCGGCCTCTGAGCTATTCCAG
AAGTAGTGAGGAGGCTTTTTTGGAGGCCTAGGGACGTACCCAATTCGCCCTATAGTGAGTCGTATTACGC
GCGCTCACTGGCCGTCGTTTTACAACGTCGTGACTGGGAAAACCCTGGCGTTACCCAACTTAATCGCCTT
GCAGCACATCCCCCTTTCGCCAGCTGGCGTAATAGCGAAGAGGCCCGCACCGATCGCCCTTCCCAACAGT
TGCGCAGCCTGAATGGCGAATGGG
[124 nt withheld, positions 6605-6728]
C
[91 nt withheld, positions 6730-6820]
A
[49 nt withheld, positions 6822-6870]
CCTTTGACGTTGGAGTCCACGTTCTTT
[37 nt withheld, positions 6898-6934]
ACCCTATCTCGGTCTATTCTTTTGATTTATAAGGGATTTTGCCGATTTCGGCCTATTGGTTAAAAAATGA
GCTGATTTAACAAAAATTTAACGCGAATTTTAACAAAATATTAACGCTTACAATTTAGGTGGCACTTTTC
GGGGAAATGTGCGCGGAACCCCTATTTGTTTATTTTTCTAAATACATTCAAATATGTATCCGCTCATGAG
ACAATAACCCTGATAAATGCTTCAATAATATTGAAAAAGGAAGAGTATGAGTATTCAACATTTCCGTGTC
GCCCTTATTCCCTTTTTTGCGGCATTTTGCCTTCCTGTTTTTGCTCACCCAGAAACGCTGGTGAAAGTAA
AAGATGCTGAAGATCAGTTGGGTGCACGAGTGGGTTACATCGAACTGGATCTCAACAGCGGTAAGATCCT
TGAGAGTTTTCGCCCCGAAGAACGTTTTCCAATGATGAGCACTTTTAAAGTTCTGCTATGTGGCGCGGTA
TTATCCCGTATTGACGCCGGGCAAGAGCAACTCGGTCGCCGCATACACTATTCTCAGAATGACTTGGTTG
AGTACTCACCAGTCACAGAAAAGCATCTTACGGATGGCATGACAGTAAGAGAATTATGCAGTGCTGCCAT
AACCATGAGTGATAACACTGCGGCCAACTTACTTCTGACAACGATCGGAGGACCGAAGGAGCTAACCGCT
TTTTTGCACAACATGGGGGATCATGTAACTCGCCTTGATCGTTGGGAACCGGAGCTGAATGAAGCCATAC
CAAACGACGAGCGTGACACCACGATGCCTGTAGCAATGGCAACAACGTTGCGCAAACTATTAACTGGCGA
ACTACTTACTCTAGCTTCCCGGCAACAATTAATAGACTGGATGGAGGCGGATAAAGTTGCAGGACCACTT
CTGCGCTCGGCCCTTCCGGCTGGCTGGTTTATTGCTGATAAATCTGGAGCCGGTGAGCGTGGGTCTCGCG
GTATCATTGCAGCACTGGGGCCAGATGGTAAGCCCTCCCGTATCGTAGTTATCTACACGACGGGGAGTCA
GGCAACTATGGATGAACGAAATAGACAGATCGCTGAGATAGGTGCCTCACTGATTAAGCATTGGTAACTG
TCAGACCAAGTTTACTCATATATACTTTAGATTGATTTAAAACTTCATTTTTAATTTAAAAGGATCTAGG
TGAAGATCCTTTTTGATAATCTCATGACCAAAATCCCTTAACGTGAGTTTTCGTTCCACTGAGCGTCAGA
CCCCGTAGAAAAGATCAAAGGATCTTCTTGAGATCCTTTTTTTCTGCGCGTAATCTGCTGCTTGCAAACA
AAAAAACCACCGCTACCAGCGGTGGTTTGTTTGCCGGATCAAGAGCTACCAACTCTTTTTCCGAAGGTAA
CTGGCTTCAGCAGAGCGCAGATACCAAATACTGTTCTTCTAGTGTAGCCGTAGTTAGGCCACCACTTCAA
GAACTCTGTAGCACCGCCTACATACCTCGCTCTGCTAATCCTGTTACCAGTGGCTGCTGCCAGTGGCGAT
AAGTCGTGTCTTACCGGGTTGGACTCAAGACGATAGTTACCGGATAAGGCGCAGCGGTCGGGCTGAACGG
GGGGTTCGTGCACACAGCCCAGCTTGGAGCGAACGACCTACACCGAACTGAGATACCTACAGCGTGAGCT
ATGAGAAAGCGCCACGCTTCCCGAAGGGAGAAAGGCGGACAGGTATCCGGTAAGCGGCAGGGTCGGAACA
GGAGAGCGCACGAGGGAGCTTCCAGGGGGAAACGCCTGGTATCTTTATAGTCCTGTCGGGTTTCGCCACC
TCTGACTTGAGCGTCGATTTTTGTGATGCTCGTCAGGGGGGCGGAGCCTATGGAAAAACGCCAGCAACGC
GGCCTTTTTACGGTTCCTGGCCTTTTGCTGGCCTTTTGCTCACATGTTCTTTCCTGCGTTATCCCCTGAT
TCTGTGGATAACCGTATTACCGCCTTTGAGTGAGCTGATACCGCTCGCCGCAGCCGAACGACCGAGCGCA
GCGAGTCAGTGAGCGAGGAAGCGGAAGAGCGCCCAATACGCAAACCGCCTCTCCCCGCGCGTTGGCCGAT
TCATTAATGCAGCTGGCACGACAGGTTTCCCGACTGGAAAGCGGGCAGTGAGCGCAACGCAATTAATGTG
AGTTAGCTCACTCATTAGGCACCCCAGGCTTTACACTTTATGCTTCCGGCTCGTATGTTGTGTGGAATTG
TGAGCGGATAACAATTTCACACAGGAAACAGCTATGACCATGATTACGCCAAGCGCGCAATTAACCCTCA
CTAAAGGGAACAAAAGCTGGAGCTGCAAGC
