>Addgene plasmid #143589 | TFORF2386 | depositor partial sequence | sequence record 282897 | Insert
ACCGCCACCATGCGCGCGCACCCGGGGGGAGGCCGCTGCTGCCCGGAGCAGGAGGAGGGGGAGAGTGCGG
CGGGCGGCAGCGGCGCTGGCGGCGACTCCGCCATAGAGCAGGGGGGCCAGGGCAGCGCGCTCGCCCCGTC
CCCGGTGAGCGGCGTGCGCAGGGAAGGCGCTCGGGGCGGCGGCCGTGGCCGGGGGCGGTGGAAGCAGGCG
GGCCGGGGCGGCGGCGTCTGTGGCCGTGGCCGGGGCCGGGGCCGTGGCCGGGGACGGGGACGGGGCCGGG
GCCGGGGCCGCGGCCGTCCCCCGAGTGGCGGCAGCGGCCTTGGCGGCGACGGCGGCGGCTGCGGCGGCGG
CGGCAGCGGTGGCGGCGGCGCCCCCCGGCGGGAGCCGGTCCCTTTCCCGTCGGGGAGCGCGGGGCCGGGG
CCCAGGGGACCCCGGGCCACGGAGAGCGGGAAGAGGATGGATTGCCCGGCCCTCCCCCCCGGATGGAAGA
AGGAGGAAGTGATCCGAAAATCTGGGCTAAGTGCTGGCAAGAGCGATGTCTACTACTTCAGTCCAAGTGG
TAAGAAGTTCAGAAGCAAGCCTCAGTTGGCAAGGTACCTGGGAAATACTGTTGATCTCAGCAGTTTTGAC
TTCAGAACTGGAAAGATGATGCCTAGTAAATTACAGAAGAACAAACAGAGACTGCGAAACGATCCTCTCA
ATCAAAATAAGCTGCGCTGGAACACTCATCGTCCTGCACCATGGCATGCGCTTTCAAGACTCTGCTTGCT
CATACGCTGTTTGCTCTGCTTGGAATGTGCTTACCCCCTTCCCCTTCATCTGGTGAACTCCTACTCATCC
AAGACCCAGCTTCATTGTCTCCATCTCTGGGAAGCCTGCCCTGCATACTCCAGGCAGAACCAATCCTTTC
CTCCATAGTAATGAACTAGTCCGTAACTTGAAAGTATTTCGATTTCTTGGCTTTATATATCTTGTGGAAA
GGACGACTTTCTGTTACCACCAAACAAACG
