>Addgene plasmid #143589 | TFORF2386 | depositor partial sequence | sequence record 282898 | Barcode
CTTTCTGTTACCACCAAACAAACG
